>Addgene plasmid #89180 | pCW57-MCS1-P2A-MCS2 (Neo) | addgene full sequence | sequence record 176308 | Addgene NGS Result
GAGATCCACTTTGGCCGCGAATCGATATGTCGAGTTTACTCCCTATCAGTGATAGAGAACGTATGTCGAG
TTTACTCCCTATCAGTGATAGAGAACGATGTCGAGTTTACTCCCTATCAGTGATAGAGAACGTATGTCGA
GTTTACTCCCTATCAGTGATAGAGAACGTATGTCGAGTTTACTCCCTATCAGTGATAGAGAACGTATGTC
GAGTTTATCCCTATCAGTGATAGAGAACGTATGTCGAGTTTACTCCCTATCAGTGATAGAGAACGTATGT
CGAGGTAGGCGTGTACGGTGGGAGGCCTATATAAGCAGAGCTCGTTTAGTGAACCGTCAGATCGCCTGGA
GAATTGGCTAGCGAATTCGTCGACACCGGTTCCGGAGCCACGAACTTCTCTCTGTTAAAGCAAGCAGGAG
ACGTGGAAGAAAACCCCGGTCCTAGGCTGCAGACGCGTTGTACAGGATCCGGGGTTGGGGTTGCGCCTTT
TCCAAGGCAGCCCTGGGTTTGCGCAGGGACGCGGCTGCTCTGGGCGTGGTTCCGGGAAACGCAGCGGCGC
CGACCCTGGGTCTCGCACATTCTTCACGTCCGTTCGCAGCGTCACCCGGATCTTCGCCGCTACCCTTGTG
GGCCCCCCGGCGACGCTTCCTGCTCCGCCCCTAAGTCGGGAAGGTTCCTTGCGGTTCGCGGCGTGCCGGA
CGTGACAAACGGAAGCCGCACGTCTCACTAGTACCCTCGCAGACGGACAGCGCCAGGGAGCAATGGCAGC
GCGCCGACCGCGATGGGCTGTGGCCAATAGCGGCTGCTCAGCAGGGCGCGCCGAGAGCAGCGGCCGGGAA
GGGGCGGTGCGGGAGGCGGGGTGTGGGGCGGTAGTGTGGGCCCTGTTCCTGCCCGCGCGGTGTTCCGCAT
TCTGCAAGCCTCCGGAGCGCACGTCGGCAGTCGGCTCCCTCGTTGACCGAATCACCGACCTCTCTCCCCA
GCAATTCACCCGCGCGCGGCCACCATGTCTAGACTGGACAAGAGCAAAGTCATAAACGGAGCTCTGGAAT
TACTCAATGGTGTCGGTATCGAAGGCCTGACGACAAGGAAACTCGCTCAAAAGCTGGGAGTTGAGCAGCC
TACCCTGTACTGGCACGTGAAGAACAAGCGGGCCCTGCTCGATGCCCTGCCAATCGAGATGCTGGACAGG
CATCATACCCACTTCTGCCCCCTGGAAGGCGAGTCATGGCAAGACTTTCTGCGGAACAACGCCAAGTCAT
ACCGCTGTGCTCTCCTCTCACATCGCGACGGGGCTAAAGTGCATCTCGGCACCCGCCCAACAGAGAAACA
GTACGAAACCCTGGAAAATCAGCTCGCGTTCCTGTGTCAGCAAGGCTTCTCCCTGGAGAACGCACTGTAC
GCTCTGTCCGCCGTGGGCCACTTTACACTGGGCTGCGTATTGGAGGAACAGGAGCATCAAGTAGCAAAAG
AGGAAAGAGAGACACCTACCACCGATTCTATGCCCCCACTTCTGAGACAAGCAATTGAGCTGTTCGACCG
GCAGGGAGCCGAACCTGCCTTCCTTTTCGGCCTGGAACTAATCATATGTGGCCTGGAGAAACAGCTAAAG
TGCGAAAGCGGCGGGCCGACCGACGCCCTTGACGATTTTGACTTAGACATGCTCCCAGCCGATGCCCTTG
ACGACTTTGACCTTGATATGCTGCCTGCTGACGCTCTTGACGATTTTGACCTTGACATGCTCCCCGGGTT
CGAAGGAAGCGGAGAAGGTAGAGGTTCTCTCCTCACTTGTGGTGATGTTGAAGAAAACCCTGGTCCAATG
TCTAGAATGATTGAACAAGATGGATTGCACGCAGGTTCTCCGGCCGCTTGGGTGGAGAGGCTATTCGGCT
ATGACTGGGCACAACAGACAATCGGCTGCTCTGATGCCGCCGTGTTCCGGCTGTCAGCGCAGGGGCGCCC
GGTTCTTTTTGTCAAGACCGACCTGTCCGGTGCCCTGAATGAACTGCAGGACGAGGCAGCGCGGCTATCG
TGGCTGGCCACGACGGGCGTTCCTTGCGCAGCTGTGCTCGACGTTGTCACTGAAGCGGGAAGGGACTGGC
TGCTATTGGGCGAAGTGCCGGGGCAGGATCTCCTGTCATCTCACCTTGCTCCTGCCGAGAAAGTATCCAT
CATGGCTGATGCAATGCGGCGGCTGCATACGCTTGATCCGGCTACCTGCCCATTCGACCACCAAGCGAAA
CATCGCATCGAGCGAGCACGTACTCGGATGGAAGCCGGTCTTGTCGATCAGGATGATCTGGACGAAGAGC
ATCAGGGGCTCGCGCCAGCCGAACTGTTCGCCAGGCTCAAGGCGCGCATGCCCGACGGCGAGGATCTCGT
CGTGACCCATGGCGATGCCTGCTTGCCGAATATCATGGTGGAAAATGGCCGCTTTTCTGGATTCATCGAC
TGTGGCCGGCTGGGTGTGGCGGACCGCTATCAGGACATAGCGTTGGCTACCCGTGATATTGCTGAAGAGC
TTGGCGGCGAATGGGCTGACCGCTTCCTCGTGCTTTACGGTATCGCCGCTCCCGATTCGCAGCGCATCGC
CTTCTATCGCCTTCTTGACGAGTTCTTCTGAATGCATTGAGGATCGATCCAAGATATCGTATTCTTAACT
ATGTTGCTCCTTTTACGCTATGTGGATACGCTGCTTTAATGCCTTTGTATCATGCTATTGCTTCCCGTAT
GGCTTTCATTTTCTCCTCCTTGTATAAATCCTGGTTGCTGTCTCTTTATGAGGAGTTGTGGCCCGTTGTC
AGGCAACGTGGCGTGGTGTGCACTGTGTTTGCTGACGCAACCCCCACTGGTTGGGGCATTGCCACCACCT
GTCAGCTCCTTTCCGGGACTTTCGCTTTCCCCCTCCCTATTGCCACGGCGGAACTCATCGCCGCCTGCCT
TGCCCGCTGCTGGACAGGGGCTCGGCTGTTGGGCACTGACAATTCCGTGGTGTTGTCGGGGAAGCTGACG
TCCTTTCCATGGCTGCTCGCCTGTGTTGCCACCTGGATTCTGCGCGGGACGTCCTTCTGCTACGTCCCTT
CGGCCCTCAATCCAGCGGACCTTCCTTCCCGCGGCCTGCTGCCGGCTCTGCGGCCTCTTCCGCGTCTTCG
CCTTCGCCCTCAGACGAGTCGGATCTCCCTTTGGGCCGCCTCCCCGCCTGTTTCGCCTCGGCGTCCGGAC
TAGAGGTACCTTTAAGACCAATGACTTACAAGGCAGCTGTAGATCTTAGCCACTTTTTAAAAGAAAAGGG
GGGACTGGAAGGGCTAATTCACTCCCAACGAAGACAAGATCTGCTTTTTGCTTGTACTGGGTCTCTCTGG
TTAGACCAGATCTGAGCCTGGGAGCTCTCTGGCTAACTAGGGAACCCACTGCTTAAGCCTCAATAAAGCT
TGCCTTGAGTGCTTCAAGTAGTGTGTGCCCGTCTGTTGTGTGACTCTGGTAACTAGAGATCCCTCAGACC
CTTTTAGTCAGTGTGGAAAATCTCTAGCAGTAGTAGTTCATGTCATCTTATTATTCAGTATTTATAACTT
GCAAAGAAATGAATATCAGAGAGTGAGAGGAACTTGTTTATTGCAGCTTATAATGGTTACAAATAAAGCA
ATAGCATCACAAATTTCACAAATAAAGCATTTTTTTCACTGCATTCTAGTTGTGGTTTGTCCAAACTCAT
CAATGTATCTTATCATGTCTGGCTCTAGCTATCCCGCCCCTAACTCCGCCCATCCCGCCCCTAACTCCGC
CCAGTTCCGCCCATTCTCCGCCCCATGGCTGACTAATTTTTTTTATTTATGCAGAGGCCGAGGCCGCCTC
GGCCTCTGAGCTATTCCAGAAGTAGTGAGGAGGCTTTTTTGGAGGCCTTTCAAATATGTATCCGCTCATG
AGACAATAACCCTGATAAATGCTTCAATAATATTGAAAAAGGAAGAGTATGAGTATTCAACATTTCCGTG
TCGCCCTTATTCCCTTTTTTGCGGCATTTTGCCTTCCTGTTTTTGCTCACCCAGAAACGCTGGTGAAAGT
AAAAGATGCTGAAGATCAGTTGGGTGCACGAGTGGGTTACATCGAACTGGATCTCAACAGCGGTAAGATC
CTTGAGAGTTTTCGCCCCGAAGAACGTTTTCCAATGATGAGCACTTTTAAAGTTCTGCTATGTGGCGCGG
TATTATCCCGTATTGACGCCGGGCAAGAGCAACTCGGTCGCCGCATACACTATTCTCAGAATGACTTGGT
TGAGTACTCACCAGTCACAGAAAAGCATCTTACGGATGGCATGACAGTAAGAGAATTATGCAGTGCTGCC
ATAACCATGAGTGATAACACTGCGGCCAACTTACTTCTGACAACGATCGGAGGACCGAAGGAGCTAACCG
CTTTTTTGCACAACATGGGGGATCATGTAACTCGCCTTGATCGTTGGGAACCGGAGCTGAATGAAGCCAT
ACCAAACGACGAGCGTGACACCACGATGCCTGTAGCAATGGCAACAACGTTGCGCAAACTATTAACTGGC
GAACTACTTACTCTAGCTTCCCGGCAACAATTAATAGACTGGATGGAGGCGGATAAAGTTGCAGGACCAC
TTCTGCGCTCGGCCCTTCCGGCTGGCTGGTTTATTGCTGATAAATCTGGAGCCGGTGAGCGTGGGTCTCG
CGGTATCATTGCAGCACTGGGGCCAGATGGTAAGCCCTCCCGTATCGTAGTTATCTACACGACGGGGAGT
CAGGCAACTATGGATGAACGAAATAGACAGATCGCTGAGATAGGTGCCTCACTGATTAAGCATTGGTAAC
TGTCAGACCAAGTTTACTCATATATACTTTAGATTGATTTAAAACTTCATTTTTAATTTAAAAGGATCTA
GGTGAAGATCCTTTTTGATAATCTCATGACCAAAATCCCTTAACGTGAGTTTTCGTTCCACTGAGCGTCA
GACCCCGTAGAAAAGATCAAAGGATCTTCTTGAGATCCTTTTTTTCTGCGCGTAATCTGCTGCTTGCAAA
CAAAAAAACCACCGCTACCAGCGGTGGTTTGTTTGCCGGATCAAGAGCTACCAACTCTTTTTCCGAAGGT
AACTGGCTTCAGCAGAGCGCAGATACCAAATACTGTTCTTCTAGTGTAGCCGTAGTTAGGCCACCACTTC
AAGAACTCTGTAGCACCGCCTACATACCTCGCTCTGCTAATCCTGTTACCAGTGGCTGCTGCCAGTGGCG
ATAAGTCGTGTCTTACCGGGTTGGACTCAAGACGATAGTTACCGGATAAGGCGCAGCGGTCGGGCTGAAC
GGGGGGTTCGTGCACACAGCCCAGCTTGGAGCGAACGACCTACACCGAACTGAGATACCTACAGCGTGAG
CTATGAGAAAGCGCCACGCTTCCCGAAGGGAGAAAGGCGGACAGGTATCCGGTAAGCGGCAGGGTCGGAA
CAGGAGAGCGCACGAGGGAGCTTCCAGGGGGAAACGCCTGGTATCTTTATAGTCCTGTCGGGTTTCGCCA
CCTCTGACTTGAGCGTCGATTTTTGTGATGCTCGTCAGGGGGGCGGAGCCTATGGAAAAACGCCAGCAAC
GCGGCCTTTTTACGGTTCCTGGCCTTTTGCTGGCCTTTTGCTCACATGTTCTTTCCTGCGTTATCCCCTG
ATTCTGTGGATAACCGTATTACCGCCTTTGAGTGAGCTGATACCGCTCGCCGCAGCCGAACGACCGAGCG
CAGCGAGTCAGTGAGCGAGGAAGCGGAAGAGCGCCCAATACGCAAACCGCCTCTCCCCGCGCGTTGGCCG
ATTCATTAATGCAGCTGGCACGACAGGTTTCCCGACTGGAAAGCGGGCAGTGAGCGCAACGCAATTAATG
TGAGTTAGCTCACTCATTAGGCACCCCAGGCTTTACACTTTATGCTTCCGGCTCGTATGTTGTGTGGAAT
TGTGAGCGGATAACAATTTCACACAGGAAACAGCTATGACCATGATTACGCCAAGCGCGCAATTAACCCT
CACTAAAGGGAACAAAAGCTGGAGCTGCAAGCTTAATGTAGTCTTATGCAATACTCTTGTAGTCTTGCAA
CATGGTAACGATGAGTTAGCAACATGCCTTACAAGGAGAGAAAAAGCACCGTGCATGCCGATTGGTGGAA
GTAAGGTGGTACGATCGTGCCTTATTAGGAAGGCAACAGACGGGTCTGACATGGATTGGACGAACCACTG
AATTGCCGCATTGCAGAGATATTGTATTTAAGTGCCTAGCTCGATACATAAACGGGTCTCTCTGGTTAGA
CCAGATCTGAGCCTGGGAGCTCTCTGGCTAACTAGGGAACCCACTGCTTAAGCCTCAATAAAGCTTGCCT
TGAGTGCTTCAAGTAGTGTGTGCCCGTCTGTTGTGTGACTCTGGTAACTAGAGATCCCTCAGACCCTTTT
AGTCAGTGTGGAAAATCTCTAGCAGTGGCGCCCGAACAGGGACTTGAAAGCGAAAGGGAAACCAGAGGAG
CTCTCTCGACGCAGGACTCGGCTTGCTGAAGCGCGCACGGCAAGAGGCGAGGGGCGGCGACTGGTGAGTA
CGCCAAAAATTTTGACTAGCGGAGGCTAGAAGGAGAGAGATGGGTGCGAGAGCGTCAGTATTAAGCGGGG
GAGAATTAGATCGCGATGGGAAAAAATTCGGTTAAGGCCAGGGGGAAAGAAAAAATATAAATTAAAACAT
ATAGTATGGGCAAGCAGGGAGCTAGAACGATTCGCAGTTAATCCTGGCCTGTTAGAAACATCAGAAGGCT
GTAGACAAATACTGGGACAGCTACAACCATCCCTTCAGACAGGATCAGAAGAACTTAGATCATTATATAA
TACAGTAGCAACCCTCTATTGTGTGCATCAAAGGATAGAGATAAAAGACACCAAGGAAGCTTTAGACAAG
ATAGAGGAAGAGCAAAACAAAAGTAAGACCACCGCACAGCAAGCGGCCGCTGATCTTCAGACCTGGAGGA
GGAGATATGAGGGACAATTGGAGAAGTGAATTATATAAATATAAAGTAGTAAAAATTGAACCATTAGGAG
TAGCACCCACCAAGGCAAAGAGAAGAGTGGTGCAGAGAGAAAAAAGAGCAGTGGGAATAGGAGCTTTGTT
CCTTGGGTTCTTGGGAGCAGCAGGAAGCACTATGGGCGCAGCGTCAATGACGCTGACGGTACAGGCCAGA
CAATTATTGTCTGGTATAGTGCAGCAGCAGAACAATTTGCTGAGGGCTATTGAGGCGCAACAGCATCTGT
TGCAACTCACAGTCTGGGGCATCAAGCAGCTCCAGGCAAGAATCCTGGCTGTGGAAAGATACCTAAAGGA
TCAACAGCTCCTGGGGATTTGGGGTTGCTCTGGAAAACTCATTTGCACCACTGCTGTGCCTTGGAATGCT
AGTTGGAGTAATAAATCTCTGGAACAGATTTGGAATCACACGACCTGGATGGAGTGGGACAGAGAAATTA
ACAATTACACAAGCTTAATACACTCCTTAATTGAAGAATCGCAAAACCAGCAAGAAAAGAATGAACAAGA
ATTATTGGAATTAGATAAATGGGCAAGTTTGTGGAATTGGTTTAACATAACAAATTGGCTGTGGTATATA
AAATTATTCATAATGATAGTAGGAGGCTTGGTAGGTTTAAGAATAGTTTTTGCTGTACTTTCTATAGTGA
ATAGAGTTAGGCAGGGATATTCACCATTATCGTTTCAGACCCACCTCCCAACCCCGAGGGGACAATTCTC
GACCTCGAGACAAATGGCAGTATTCATCCACAATTTTAAAAGAAAAGGGGGGATTGGGGGGTACAGTGCA
GGGGAAAGAATAGTAGACATAATAGCAACAGACATACAAACTAAAGAATTACAAAAACAAATTACAAAAA
TTCAAAATTTTCGGGTTTATTACAGGGACAGCA
Features (pLannotate 1.2.2; 26 found; start..end, strand, type, name):
     32..346     +  promoter       tight TRE promoter: Tet-responsive promoter PTight, consisting of seven tet operator sequences followed by the minimal CMV promoter
    387..443     +  CDS            P2A: 2A peptide from porcine teschovirus-1 polyprotein Eukaryotic ribosomes fail to insert a peptide bond between the Gly and Pro residues, yielding separate polypeptides.
    471..981     +  promoter       hPGK promoter: human phosphoglycerate kinase 1 promoter
   1005..1702    +  CDS            rtTA3 (fragment): reverse tetracycline transactivator 3 activates expression from Tet-responsive promoters in the presence of doxycycline
   1632..1742    +  CDS            VP48: 3 tandem repeats of the minimal activation domain of herpes simplex virus VP16 (Cheng et al., 2013)
   1827..2618    +  CDS            neo: KKA2_KLEPN - Also known as kan, nptII. Experimental evidence at protein level: Swiss-Prot protein existence level 1. Resistance to kanamycin, neomycin, paromomycin, ribostamycin, butirosin and gentamicin B. From Klebsiella pneumoniae.
   2649..3197    +  misc_feature   WPRE (fragment): woodchuck hepatitis virus posttranscriptional regulatory element
   3223..3294    +  CDS            nef (fragment): NEF_HV1Z2 - Experimental evidence at protein level: Swiss-Prot protein existence level 1. Extracellular Nef protein targets CD4(+) T-lymphocytes for apoptosis by interacting with CXCR4 surface receptors. From Human immunodeficiency virus type 1 group M subtype D (isolate Z2/CDC-Z34) (HIV-1).
   3296..3529    +  LTR            3' LTR (ΔU3): self-inactivating 3' long terminal repeat (LTR) from HIV-1
   3601..3722    +  polyA_signal   SV40 poly(A) signal: SV40 polyadenylation signal
   3762..3897    +  rep_origin     SV40 ori: SV40 origin of replication
   3905..3968    +  promoter       AmpR promoter: bla
   3969..4829    +  CDS            AmpR: β-lactamase; bla; confers resistance to ampicillin, carbenicillin, and related antibiotics
   5000..5588    +  rep_origin     ori: high-copy-number ColE1/pMB1/pBR322/pUC origin of replication
   5771..5863    +  CDS            lacI (fragment): lac repressor; lacI; The lac repressor binds to the lac operator to inhibit transcription in E. coli. This inhibition can be relieved by adding lactose or isopropyl-β-D-thiogalactopyranoside (IPTG).
   5876..5897    +  protein_bind   CAP binding site: CAP binding activates transcription in the presence of cAMP. E. coli catabolite activator protein
   5912..5942    +  promoter       lac promoter: promoter for the E. coli lac operon
   5950..5966    +  protein_bind   lac operator: The lac repressor binds to the lac operator to inhibit transcription in E. coli. This inhibition can be relieved by adding lactose or isopropyl-β-D-thiogalactopyranoside (IPTG). lac repressor encoded by lacI
   6011..6029    +  promoter       T3 promoter: promoter for bacteriophage T3 RNA polymerase
   6057..6283    +  promoter       RSV promoter: Rous sarcoma virus enhancer/promoter
   6284..6464    +  LTR            5' LTR (truncated): truncated 5' long terminal repeat (LTR) from HIV-1
   6511..6636    +  misc_feature   HIV-1 Ψ: packaging signal of human immunodeficiency virus type 1
   6620..6983    +  CDS            HIV-1 gag (fragment): gag protein from human immunodeficiency virus 1; gag
   7129..7362    +  misc_feature   RRE: The Rev response element (RRE) of HIV-1 allows for Rev-dependent mRNA export from the nucleus to the cytoplasm.
   7739..7763    +  CDS            Rev (fragment): human immunodeficiency virus 1 (HIV-1) Rev protein; rev; enhances nuclear export of unspliced and incompletely spliced viral mRNAs
   7804..7921    +  misc_feature   cPPT/CTS: central polypurine tract and central termination sequence of HIV-1
