[The description below was written by a language model from this plasmid's Addgene catalogue record and pLannotate feature annotations shown in this document.]
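Description:
pCW57-MCS1-P2A-MCS2 (Neo) is an empty-backbone, all-in-one doxycycline-inducible lentiviral vector of 7,943 bp derived from pCW57.1. It is propagated in E. coli through a high-copy ColE1/pUC-type origin with ampicillin selection (AmpR, β-lactamase). The viral portion has a third-generation, self-inactivating layout. A chimeric RSV promoter fused to a truncated HIV-1 5' LTR drives genomic RNA production in packaging cells. This is followed by the Ψ packaging signal with a partial gag sequence, the Rev response element for Rev-dependent nuclear export, and the cPPT/CTS. At the downstream end sit a WPRE (annotated as a fragment), which enhances transcript expression, and a ΔU3 3' LTR that inactivates the LTR promoter after integration. An SV40 poly(A) signal and SV40 origin lie outside the 3' LTR.

The payload comprises two expression units. A tight TRE promoter (seven tet operators upstream of a minimal CMV promoter) precedes two multiple cloning sites separated by a P2A peptide. A single gene can therefore be cloned by restriction enzymes, or two in-frame open reading frames can be expressed from one transcript and separated by ribosomal skipping. Downstream, a constitutive human PGK promoter drives the reverse tetracycline transactivator (annotated as rtTA3 with its VP16-derived activation repeats) linked to the neomycin resistance gene. According to the record this linkage is via T2A, although the feature table does not annotate that element. This cassette replaced the puromycin-T2A-rtTA arrangement of the parent vector. Because rtTA and the G418 marker are carried with the inducible cassette, a single transduction yields selectable mammalian cells in which the cloned gene or genes are switched on by doxycycline.
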