Addgene plasmid #89180: pCW57-MCS1-P2A-MCS2 (Neo)
Purpose: (Empty Backbone) All-in-one doxycycline inducible lentiviral vector for expression of one or two genes using the P2A self-cleaving peptide.
Depositing lab: Adam Karpf. Depositing organization: University of Nebraska Medical Center.
Backbone
  Vector backbone: pCW57.1
  Backbone manufacturer: Broad Insitute
  Backbone size (bp): 7943
  Modifications to backbone: pCW57-MCS1-2A-MCS2 was modified by replacing puromycin-T2A-rtTA with rtTA-T2A-neomycin.
  Vector type: Mammalian Expression, Lentiviral ; Doxycycline inducible; P2A Self Cleaving Peptide
  Promoter: TRE
  Selectable markers: Neomycin (select with G418)
Growth in bacteria
  Bacterial resistance: Ampicillin, 100 μg/mL
  Growth temperature: 37°C
  Growth strain: NEB Stable
  Copy number: Unknown
Gene/Insert
  Cloning method: Restriction Enzyme
  Sequencing primers: 5′ pCW57.MCS_Seq_F CGTATGTCGAGGTAGGCGTG
Terms and licenses: Academic/Nonprofit Terms; Industry Terms: Not Available to Industry
How to cite: pCW57-MCS1-P2A-MCS2 (Neo) was a gift from Adam Karpf (Addgene plasmid # 89180 ; http://n2t.net/addgene:89180 ; RRID:Addgene_89180)
