>Addgene plasmid #89180 | pCW57-MCS1-P2A-MCS2 (Neo) | depositor partial sequence | sequence record 172819 | >PGK_seq_F  GTAGTGTGGGCCCTGTTCCTGCC
GTTCGCATTCTGCAGCCTCCGGAGCGCACGTCGGCAGTCGGCTCCCTCGTTGACCGAATCACCGACCTCT
CTCCCCAGCAATTCACCCGCGCGCGGCCACCATGTCTAGACTGGACAAGAGCAAAGTCATAAACGGAGCT
CTGGAATTACTCAATGGTGTCGGTATCGAAGGCCTGACGACAAGGAAACTCGCTCAAAAGCTGGGAGTTG
AGCAGCCTACCCTGTACTGGCACGTGAAGAACAAGCGGGCCCTGCTCGATGCCCTGCCAATCGAGATGCT
GGACAGGCATCATACCCACTTCTGCCCCCTGGAAGGCGAGTCATGGCAAGACTTTCTGCGGAACAACGCC
AAGTCATACCGCTGTGCTCTCCTCTCACATCGCGACGGGGCTAAAGTGCATCTCGGCACCCGCCCAACAG
AGAAACAGTACGAAACCCTGGAAAATCAGCTCGCGTTCCTGTGTCAGCAAGGCTTCTCCCTGGAGAACGC
ACTGTACGCTCTGTCCGCCGTGGGCCACTTTACACTGGGCTGCGTATTGGAGGAACAGGAGCATCAAGTA
GCAAAAGAGGAAAGAGAGACACCTACCACCGATTCTATGCCCCCACTTCTGAGACAAGCAATTGAGCTGT
TCGACCGGCAGGGAGCCGAACCTGCCTTCCTTTTCGGCCTGGAACTAATCATATGTGGCCTGGAGAAACA
GCTAAAGTGCGAAAGCGGCGGGCCGACCGACGCCCTTGACGATTTTGACTTAGACATGCTCCCAGCCGAT
GCCCTTGACGACTTTGACCTTGATATGCTGCCTGCTGACGCTCTTGACGATTTGACCTTGACATGCTCCC
CGGGGTCGATGAAGCGAGAAGGTAGAGGTCTCTCCTCMTTGTGTGATGTGAGAAAACCTGTCAATGTCTA
GATGATGAACAGATGATTGCMCGCAGTCTCGGCSCKKGGGGTGGGARAGGCTATTCGGCTWTGA
