>Addgene plasmid #89180 | pCW57-MCS1-P2A-MCS2 (Neo) | depositor partial sequence | sequence record 172820 | >CW57_Bsp119I_T2A_seq_F   TTCGAAGGAAGCGGAGAAGG
TTYCYMTTGTGGKGWGTTGAGAACCCTGGTCCATGTCTAGAATGATTGAACAAGATGGATTGCACGCAGG
TTCTCCGGCCGCTTGGGTGGAGAGGCTATTCGGCTATGACTGGGCACAACAGACAATCGGCTGCTCTGAT
GCCGCCGTGTTCCGGCTGTCAGCGCAGGGGCGCCCGGTTCTTTTTGTCAAGACCGACCTGTCCGGTGCCC
TGAATGAACTGCAGGACGAGGCAGCGCGGCTATCGTGGCTGGCCACGACGGGCGTTCCTTGCGCAGCTGT
GCTCGACGTTGTCACTGAAGCGGGAAGGGACTGGCTGCTATTGGGCGAAGTGCCGGGGCAGGATCTCCTG
TCATCTCACCTTGCTCCTGCCGAGAAAGTATCCATCATGGCTGATGCAATGCGGCGGCTGCATACGCTTG
ATCCGGCTACCTGCCCATTCGACCACCAAGCGAAACATCGCATCGAGCGAGCACGTACTCGGATGGAAGC
CGGTCTTGTCGATCAGGATGATCTGGACGAAGAGCATCAGGGGCTCGCGCCAGCCGAACTGTTCGCCAGG
CTCAAGGCGCGCATGCCCGACGGCGAGGATCTCGTCGTGACCCATGGCGATGCCTGCTTGCCGAATATCA
TGGTGGAAAATGGCCGCTTTTCTGGATTCATCGACTGTGGCCGGCTGGGTGTGGCGGACCGCTATCAGAC
ATAGCGTTGGCTACCCGTGATATTGCTGAAGAGCTTGGCGGCGAATGGGCTGACCGCTTCCTCGTGCTTT
ACGGTATCGCCGCTCCCGATTCGCAGCGCATCGCTTCTATCGCCTTCTTGACGAGTTCTCTGATGCATTG
AGATCGATCCAGATATCGTATCTACTATGTGCTCTTTACGCTATGTGAWACGCTGCTTAATGCCTTGTAT
CATGCTATTGGC
