>Addgene plasmid #89180 | pCW57-MCS1-P2A-MCS2 (Neo) | depositor partial sequence | sequence record 172821 | rtTA-seq_F ATGGCAAGACTTTCTGCGGA
CMMWMCGCCTKGTGCTCTCCTCTCACATCGCGACGGGGCTAAAGTGCATCTCGGCACCCGCCCAACAGAG
AAACAGTACGAAACCCTGGAAAATCAGCTCGCGTTCCTGTGTCAGCAAGGCTTCTCCCTGGAGAACGCAC
TGTACGCTCTGTCCGCCGTGGGCCACTTTACACTGGGCTGCGTATTGGAGGAACAGGAGCATCAAGTAGC
AAAAGAGGAAAGAGAGACACCTACCACCGATTCTATGCCCCCACTTCTGAGACAAGCAATTGAGCTGTTC
GACCGGCAGGGAGCCGAACCTGCCTTCCTTTTCGGCCTGGAACTAATCATATGTGGCCTGGAGAAACAGC
TAAAGTGCGAAAGCGGCGGGCCGACCGACGCCCTTGACGATTTTGACTTAGACATGCTCCCAGCCGATGC
CCTTGACGACTTTGACCTTGATATGCTGCCTGCTGACGCTCTTGACGATTTTGACCTTGACATGCTCCCC
GGGTTCGAAGGAAGCGGAGAAGGTAGAGGTTCTCTCCTCACTTGTGGTGATGTTGAAGAAAACCCTGGTC
CAATGTCTAGAATGATTGAACAAGATGGATTGCACGCAGGTTCTCCGGCCGCTTGGGTGGAGAGGCTATT
CGGCTATGACTGGGCACAACAGACAATCGGCTGCTCTGATGCCGCCGTGTTCCGGCTGTCAGCGCAGGGG
CGCCCGGGTTCTTTTTGTCAAGACCGACCTGTCCGGTGCCTGAATGAACTGCAGACGAGGCAGCGCGGCT
ATCGTGCTGGCMCGACGGGCGTTCCTTGCGCAGCTGTGCTCGACGTTGTCMCTGAAGCGGAAGGACTGCT
GCTATTGGGCGATGCTGGGCAGATYTCTGTCATCTMACTGCTCTGCGAGAAGTATCATCATGCTGATGCA
TGCGCGCTGCATAACGCTGATCGCTAC
