>Addgene plasmid #89180 | pCW57-MCS1-P2A-MCS2 (Neo) | depositor partial sequence | sequence record 172822 | >Neo_seq_F            TCATCTCACCTTGCTCCTGC
ACWTGACTGATGCATGCGGCGGCTGCATACGCTTGATCCGGCTACCTGCCCATTCGACCACCAAGCGAAA
CATCGCATCGAGCGAGCACGTACTCGGATGGAAGCCGGTCTTGTCGATCAGGATGATCTGGACGAAGAGC
ATCAGGGGCTCGCGCCAGCCGAACTGTTCGCCAGGCTCAAGGCGCGCATGCCCGACGGCGAGGATCTCGT
CGTGACCCATGGCGATGCCTGCTTGCCGAATATCATGGTGGAAAATGGCCGCTTTTCTGGATTCATCGAC
TGTGGCCGGCTGGGTGTGGCGGACCGCTATCAGGACATAGCGTTGGCTACCCGTGATATTGCTGAAGAGC
TTGGCGGCGAATGGGCTGACCGCTTCCTCGTGCTTTACGGTATCGCCGCTCCCGATTCGCAGCGCATCGC
CTTCTATCGCCTTCTTGACGAGTTCTTCTGAATGCATTGAGGATCGATCCAAGATATCGTATTCTTAACT
ATGTTGCTCCTTTTACGCTATGTGGATACGCTGCTTTAATGCCTTTGTATCATGCTATTGCTTCCCGTAT
GGCTTTCATTTTCTCCTCCTTGTATAAATCCTGGTTGCTGTCTCTTTATGAGGAGTTGTGGCCCGTTGTC
AGGCAACGTGGCGTGGTGTGCACTGTGTTTGCTGACGCAACCCCCACTGGTTGGGGCATTGCCACCACCT
GTCAGCTCCTTTCCGGGACTTTCGCTTTCCCCCTCCCTATTGCCACGGCGGAACTCATCGCCGCCTGCCT
TGCCCGCTGCTGGACAGGGGCTCGGCTGTTGGCACTGACAATTCCGTGGTGTTGTCGGGAAGCTGACGTC
CTTTCCATGGCTGCTCGCCTGTGTGCCACCTGGATTCTGCGCGGGACGTCCTTCTGCTACGTCCCTTC
